>Addgene plasmid #17541 | RS314-H | addgene partial sequence | sequence record 23369 | 17541 with M13 rev
CTGAAGTACGGATTAGAAGCCGCCGAGCGGGTGACAGCCCTCCGAAGGAAGACTCTCCTCCGTGCGTCCT
CGTCTTCACCGGTCGCGTTCCTGAAACGCAGATGTGCCTCGCGCCGCACTGCTCCGAACAATAAAGATTC
TACAATACTAGCTTTTATGGTTATGAAGAGGAAAAATTGGCAGTAACCTGGCCCCACAAACCTTCAAATG
AACGAATCAAATTAACAACCATAGGATGATAATGCGATTAGTTTTTTAGCCTTATTTCTGGGGTAATTAA
TCAGCGAAGCGATGATTTTTGATCTATTAACAGATATATAAATGCAAAAACTGCATAACCACTTTAACTA
ATACTTTCAACATTTTCGGTTTGTATTACTTCTTATTCAAATGTAATAAAAGTATCAACTCGAGGAGAAA
AAACTATAATGGAGGAGCCGCAGTCAGATCCTAGCGTCGAGCCCCCTCTGAGTCAGGAAACATTTTCAGA
CCTATGGAAACTACTTCCTGAAAACAACGTTCTGTCCCCCTTGCCGTCCCAAGCAATGGATGATTTGATG
CTGTCCCCGGACGATATTGAACAATGGTTCACTGAAGACCCAGGTCCAGATGAAGCTCCCAGAATGCCAG
AGGCTGCTCCCCCCGTGGCCCCTGCACCAGCAGCTCCTACACCGGCGGCCCCTGCACCAGCCCCCTCCTG
GCCCCTGTCATCTTCT
