[The description below was written by a language model from this plasmid's Addgene catalogue record.]
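Description:
RS314-H is a yeast expression plasmid built on the pRS314 backbone (about 4.8 kb without the insert), a member of the pRS shuttle vector series designed to move between Escherichia coli and Saccharomyces cerevisiae. In bacteria it is selected with ampicillin and is recorded as low copy. In yeast it is maintained through the TRP1 auxotrophic marker, which allows growth of trp1 host strains in medium lacking tryptophan. pRS314 is generally known as a centromeric (CEN/ARS) vector kept at roughly one or a few copies per yeast cell, although no feature table is provided here to confirm individual backbone elements.

The insert is listed as Gal1-p53, meaning the human TP53 coding sequence placed under a GAL1 promoter, the standard galactose-inducible, glucose-repressed yeast promoter. This arrangement allows p53 production to be switched on or off by changing the carbon source. The p53 carried here bears the R273H substitution, a well-known tumour-associated hotspot change at a DNA-contact residue in the DNA-binding domain that impairs sequence-specific DNA binding and transactivation. No epitope tags or reporters are recorded, the insert size is not stated, and the cloning sites are not given beyond the insert having been introduced by restriction enzyme cloning.

The associated publication concerns a gene that can regulate p53 activity in yeast. The plasmid is therefore suited to inducible expression of a mutant human p53 in yeast-based functional assays, plausibly for comparison with wild-type p53, though the record does not describe its exact experimental role.
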