Addgene plasmid #17541: RS314-H
Depositing lab: Bert Vogelstein. Depositing organization: Johns Hopkins University and School of Medicine. Publication: PAK1, a gene that can regulate p53 activity in yeast. Thiagalingam S, Kinzler KW, Vogelstein B. Proc Natl Acad Sci U S A. 1995 Jun 20. 92(13):6062-6. 10.1073/pnas.92.13.6062 PubMed 7597081.
Backbone
  Vector backbone: pRS314
  Backbone size w/o insert (bp): 4800
  Vector type: Yeast Expression
  Selectable markers: TRP1
Growth in bacteria
  Bacterial resistance: Ampicillin, 100 μg/mL
  Growth temperature: 37°C
  Growth strain: DH5alpha
  Copy number: Low Copy
Gene/Insert
  Gene/Insert name: Gal1-p53 (alt name: p53)
  Species: H. sapiens (human)
  Mutation: R273H
  Entrez Gene: TP53 (a.k.a. BCC7, BMFS5, LFS1, P53, TRP53)
  Cloning method: Restriction Enzyme
  Sequencing primers: 5′ na
Terms and licenses: Academic/Nonprofit Terms; Industry Terms: Not Available to Industry
Depositor comments: RS314-H contains p53 with the following mutation: R273H.
How to cite: RS314-H was a gift from Bert Vogelstein (Addgene plasmid # 17541 ; http://n2t.net/addgene:17541 ; RRID:Addgene_17541)
